>Addgene plasmid #178862 | pCMV-PB1-AG-FRB | addgene full sequence | sequence record 351710 | Addgene NGS Result
CGTTACATAACTTACGGTAAATGGCCCGCCTGGCTGACCGCCCAACGACCCCCGCCCATTGACGTCAATA
ATGACGTATGTTCCCATAGTAACGCCAATAGGGACTTTCCATTGACGTCAATGGGTGGAGTATTTACGGT
AAACTGCCCACTTGGCAGTACATCAAGTGTATCATATGCCAAGTACGCCCCCTATTGACGTCAATGACGG
TAAATGGCCCGCCTGGCATTATGCCCAGTACATGACCTTATGGGACTTTCCTACTTGGCAGTACATCTAC
GTATTAGTCATCGCTATTACCATGGTGATGCGGTTTTGGCAGTACATCAATGGGCGTGGATAGCGGTTTG
ACTCACGGGGATTTCCAAGTCTCCACCCCATTGACGTCAATGGGAGTTTGTTTTGGCACCAAAATCAACG
GGACTTTCCAAAATGTCGTAACAACTCCGCCCCATTGACGCAAATGGGCGGTAGGCGTGTACGGTGGGAG
GTCTATATAAGCAGAGCTGGTTTAGTGAACCGTCAGATCCGCTAGCATTGCCACCATGGCGTCGCTCACC
GTGAAGGCCTACCTTCTGGGCAAGGAGGACGCGGCGCGCGAGATTCGCCGCTTCAGCTTCTGTTGCAGCC
CCGAGCCTGAGGCGGAAGCCGAGGCTGCGGCGGGTCCGGGACCCTGCGAGCGGCTGCTGAGCCGGGTGGC
CGCCCTGTTCCCCGCGCTGCGGCCTGGCGGCTTCCAGGCGCACTACCGCGATGAGGACGGGGACTTGGTT
GCCTTTTCCAGTGACGAGGAATTGACAATGGCCATGTCCTACGTGAAGGATGACATCTTCCGAATCTACA
TTAAAGAGAAAACCGGTTCTGGGAGTGGCGGTAGTGGTGCTGGAGGCAGCGCAGGCTCTGGAGCAGGCGG
CAGTGCCGGAAGTGGCGCTGGAGGGTCTGCCGGATCTGGAGCCGGTGGTTCTGCCGGCTCCGGCGCTGGT
GGGAGCGCTTCCGGAAGTAGTCCCGGTTCTGGGAGTGGCGGTAGTGGTGCTGGAGGCAGCGCAGGCTCTG
GAGCAGGCGGCAGTGCCGGAAGTGGCGCTGGAGGGTCTGCCGGATCTGGAGCCGGTGGTTCTGCCGGCTC
CGGCGCTGGTGGGAGCGCTTCCGGAAGTAGTCCCGGTAATTCCGCTGACGGCGGCGGAGGATCGGGTGGT
AGTGGTGGTTCAGGAGGAGGATCGACCCAAGGAGGATCCATGGTGAGCGTGATCAAGCCCGAGATGAAGA
TCAAGCTGTGCATGAGGGGCACCGTGAACGGCCACAACTTCGTGATCGAGGGCGAGGGCAAGGGCAACCC
CTACGAGGGCACCCAGATCCTGGACCTGAACGTGACCGAGGGCGCCCCCCTGCCCTTCGCCTACGACATC
CTGACCACCGTGTTCCAGTACGGCAACAGGGCCTTCACCAAGTACCCCGCCGACATCCAGGACTACTTCA
AGCAGACCTTCCCCGAGGGCTACCACTGGGAGAGGAGCATGACCTACGAGGACCAGGGCATCTGCACCGC
CACCAGCAACATCAGCATGAGGGGCGACTGCTTCTTCTACGACATCAGGTTCGACGGCGTGAACTTCCCC
CCCAACGGCCCCGTGATGCAGAAGAAGACCCTGAAGTGGGAGCCCAGCACCGAGAAGATGTACGTGAGGG
ACGGCGTGCTGAAGGGCGACGTGAACATGGCCCTGCTGCTGGAGGGCGGCGGCCACTACAGGTGCGACTT
CAAGACCACCTACAAGGCCAAGAAGGACGTGAGGCTGCCCGACTACCACTTCGTGGACCACAGGATCGAG
ATCCTGAAGCACGACAAGGACTACAACAAGGTGAAGCTGTACGAGAACGCCGTGGCCAGGTACAGCATGC
TGCCCAGCCAGGCCAAGGGTACCGGAACTGCAGCAGAGAATTCGGGAAACTCGAGAACAAAGCTTATGAT
CCTCTGGCATGAGATGTGGCATGAAGGCCTGGAAGAGGCATCTCGTTTGTACTTTGGGGAAAGGAACGTG
AAAGGCATGTTTGAGGTGCTGGAGCCCTTGCATGCTATGATGGAACGGGGCCCCCAGACTCTGAAGGAAA
CATCCTTTAATCAGGCCTATGGTCGAGATTTAATGGAGGCCCAAGAGTGGTGCAGGAAGTACATGAAATC
AGGGAATGTCAAGGACCTCCTCCAAGCCTGGGACCTCTATTATCATGTGTTCCGACGAATCTCAAAGCCC
GGGTAAGCGGCCGCGACTCTAGATCATAATCAGCCATACCACATTTGTAGAGGTTTTACTTGCTTTAAAA
AACCTCCCACACCTCCCCCTGAACCTGAAACATAAAATGAATGCAATTGTTGTTGTTAACTTGTTTATTG
CAGCTTATAATGGTTACAAATAAAGCAATAGCATCACAAATTTCACAAATAAAGCATTTTTTTCACTGCA
TTCTAGTTGTGGTTTGTCCAAACTCATCAATGTATCTTAAGGCGTAAATTGTAAGCGTTAATATTTTGTT
AAAATTCGCGTTAAATTTTTGTTAAATCAGCTCATTTTTTAACCAATAGGCCGAAATCGGCAAAATCCCT
TATAAATCAAAAGAATAGACCGAGATAGGGT
[37 nt withheld, positions 2622-2658]
AAAGAACGTGGACTCCAACGTCAAAGG
[49 nt withheld, positions 2686-2734]
T
[91 nt withheld, positions 2736-2826]
G
[124 nt withheld, positions 2828-2951]
CAGGTGGCACTTTTCGGGGAAATGTGCGCGGAACCCCTATTTGTTTATTTTTCTAAATACATTCAAATAT
GTATCCGCTCATGAGACAATAACCCTGATAAATGCTTCAATAATATTGAAAAAGGAAGAGTCCTGAGGCG
GAAAGAACCAGCTGTGGAATGTGTGTCAGTTAGGGTGTGGAAAGTCCCCAGGCTCCCCAGCAGGCAGAAG
TATGCAAAGCATGCATCTCAATTAGTCAGCAACCAGGTGTGGAAAGTCCCCAGGCTCCCCAGCAGGCAGA
AGTATGCAAAGCATGCATCTCAATTAGTCAGCAACCATAGTCCCGCCCCTAACTCCGCCCATCCCGCCCC
TAACTCCGCCCAGTTCCGCCCATTCTCCGCCCCATGGCTGACTAATTTTTTTTATTTATGCAGAGGCCGA
GGCCGCCTCGGCCTCTGAGCTATTCCAGAAGTAGTGAGGAGGCTTTTTTGGAGGCCTAGGCTTTTGCAAA
GATCATCAAGAGACAGGATGAGGATCGTTTCGCATGATTGAACAAGATGGATTGCACGCAGGTTCTCCGG
CCGCTTGGGTGGAGAGGCTATTCGGCTATGACTGGGCACAACAGACAATCGGCTGCTCTGATGCCGCCGT
GTTCCGGCTGTCAGCGCAGGGGCGCCCGGTTCTTTTTGTCAAGACCGACCTGTCCGGTGCCCTGAATGAA
CTGCAAGACGAGGCAGCGCGGCTATCGTGGCTGGCCACGACGGGCGTTCCTTGCGCAGCTGTGCTCGACG
TTGTCACTGAAGCGGGAAGGGACTGGCTGCTATTGGGCGAAGTGCCGGGGCAGGATCTCCTGTCATCTCA
CCTTGCTCCTGCCGAGAAAGTATCCATCATGGCTGATGCAATGCGGCGGCTGCATACGCTTGATCCGGCT
ACCTGCCCATTCGACCACCAAGCGAAACATCGCATCGAGCGAGCACGTACTCGGATGGAAGCCGGTCTTG
TCGATCAGGATGATCTGGACGAAGAGCATCAGGGGCTCGCGCCAGCCGAACTGTTCGCCAGGCTCAAGGC
GAGCATGCCCGACGGCGAGGATCTCGTCGTGACCCATGGCGATGCCTGCTTGCCGAATATCATGGTGGAA
AATGGCCGCTTTTCTGGATTCATCGACTGTGGCCGGCTGGGTGTGGCGGACCGCTATCAGGACATAGCGT
TGGCTACCCGTGATATTGCTGAAGAGCTTGGCGGCGAATGGGCTGACCGCTTCCTCGTGCTTTACGGTAT
CGCCGCTCCCGATTCGCAGCGCATCGCCTTCTATCGCCTTCTTGACGAGTTCTTCTGAGCGGGACTCTGG
GGTTCGAAATGACCGACCAAGCGACGCCCAACCTGCCATCACGAGATTTCGATTCCACCGCCGCCTTCTA
TGAAAGGTTGGGCTTCGGAATCGTTTTCCGGGACGCCGGCTGGATGATCCTCCAGCGCGGGGATCTCATG
CTGGAGTTCTTCGCCCACCCTAGGGGGAGGCTAACTGAAACACGGAAGGAGACAATACCGGAAGGAACCC
GCGCTATGACGGCAATAAAAAGACAGAATAAAACGCACGGTGTTGGGTCGTTTGTTCATAAACGCGGGGT
TCGGTCCCAGGGCTGGCACTCTGTCGATACCCCACCGAGACCCCATTGGGGCCAATACGCCCGCGTTTCT
TCCTTTTCCCCACCCCACCCCCCAAGTTCGGGTGAAGGCCCAGGGCTCGCAGCCAACGTCGGGGCGGCAG
GCCCTGCCATAGCCTCAGGTTACTCATATATACTTTAGATTGATTTAAAACTTCATTTTTAATTTAAAAG
GATCTAGGTGAAGATCCTTTTTGATAATCTCATGACCAAAATCCCTTAACGTGAGTTTTCGTTCCACTGA
GCGTCAGACCCCGTAGAAAAGATCAAAGGATCTTCTTGAGATCCTTTTTTTCTGCGCGTAATCTGCTGCT
TGCAAACAAAAAAACCACCGCTACCAGCGGTGGTTTGTTTGCCGGATCAAGAGCTACCAACTCTTTTTCC
GAAGGTAACTGGCTTCAGCAGAGCGCAGATACCAAATACTGTTCTTCTAGTGTAGCCGTAGTTAGGCCAC
CACTTCAAGAACTCTGTAGCACCGCCTACATACCTCGCTCTGCTAATCCTGTTACCAGTGGCTGCTGCCA
GTGGCGATAAGTCGTGTCTTACCGGGTTGGACTCAAGACGATAGTTACCGGATAAGGCGCAGCGGTCGGG
CTGAACGGGGGGTTCGTGCACACAGCCCAGTTTGGAGCGAACGACCTACACCGAACTGAGATACCTACAG
CGTGAGCTATGAGAAAGCGCCACGCTTCCCGAAGGGAGAAAGGCGGACAGGTATCCGGTAAGCGGCAGGG
TCGGAACAGGAGAGCGCACGAGGGAGCTTCCAGGGGGAAACGCCTGGTATCTTTATAGTCCTGTCGGGTT
TCGCCACCTCTGACTTGAGCGTCGATTTTTGTGATGCTCGTCAGGGGGGCGGAGCCTATGGAAAAACGCC
AGCAACGCGGCCTTTTTACGGTTCCTGGCCTTTTGCTGGCCTTTTGCTCACATGTTCTTTCCTGCGTTAT
CCCCTGATTCTGTGGATAACCGTATTACCGCCATGCATTAGTTATTAATAGTAATCAATTACGGGGTCAT
TAGTTCATAGCCCATATATGGAGTTCCG
Features (pLannotate 1.2.2; 16 found; start..end, strand, type, name):
      1..304     +  enhancer       CMV enhancer: human cytomegalovirus immediate early enhancer
    305..508     +  promoter       CMV promoter: human cytomegalovirus (CMV) immediate early promoter
    546..851     +  CDS            SQSTM1 (fragment): SQSTM_HUMAN - Also known as ORCA, OSIL. Experimental evidence at protein level: Swiss-Prot protein existence level 1. Autophagy receptor required for selective macroautophagy (aggrephagy). Functions as a bridge between polyubiquitinated cargo and autophagosomes. Interacts directly with both the cargo to become degraded and an autophagy modifier of the MAP1 LC3 family (PubMed:16286508, PubMed:20168092, PubMed:24128730, PubMed:28404643, PubMed:22622177). Along with WDFY3, involved in the formation and autophagic degradation of cytoplasmic ubiquitin-containing inclusions (p62 bodies, ALIS/aggreso
   1236..1907    +  CDS            AzamiGreen: AzamiGreen is a basic (constitutively fluorescent) green fluorescent protein published in 2003, derived from Galaxea fascicularis. It has low acid sensitivity.
   1959..2237    +  CDS            FRB*: T2098L mutant of FKBP-rapamycin binding domain of human FRAP binds synthetic ligands such as AP21967
   2262..2345    +  CDS            large T antigen (fragment): large T antigen from SV40 (simian virus 40)
   2368..2489    +  polyA_signal   SV40 poly(A) signal: SV40 polyadenylation signal
   2523..2951    -  rep_origin     f1 ori (sequence partly withheld): f1 bacteriophage origin of replication; arrow indicates direction of (+) strand synthesis
   2978..3082    +  promoter       AmpR promoter: bla
   3084..3441    +  promoter       SV40 promoter: SV40 enhancer and early promoter
   3475..4269    +  CDS            NeoR/KanR: aminoglycoside phosphotransferase from Tn5; aph(3')-II (or nptII); confers resistance to neomycin, kanamycin, and G418 (Geneticin®)
   4290..4442    +  CDS            ble (fragment): BLE_KLEPN - Experimental evidence at protein level: Swiss-Prot protein existence level 1. Binding protein with a strong affinity to the bleomycin family of antibiotics. Binds to CL990; an antimitotic-antibiotic compound. From Klebsiella pneumoniae.
   4501..4548    +  polyA_signal   HSV TK poly(A) signal: herpes simplex virus thymidine kinase polyadenylation signal (Cole and Stacy, 1985)
   4639..4655    -  polyA_signal   bGH poly(A) signal (fragment): bovine growth hormone polyadenylation signal
   4877..5465    +  rep_origin     ori: high-copy-number ColE1/pMB1/pBR322/pUC origin of replication
   5580..5639    +  enhancer       CMV enhancer (fragment): human cytomegalovirus immediate early enhancer
