[The description below was written by a language model from this plasmid's Addgene catalogue record and pLannotate feature annotations shown in this document.]
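Description:
pCMV-PB1-AG-FRB is a mammalian expression plasmid built on the pAsh-MCL backbone, carrying a synthetic fusion protein, PB1-AzamiGreen-FRB, inserted between AgeI and NotI sites that are both retained. The sequenced construct is about 5.6 kb. It replicates at high copy in E. coli from a ColE1/pUC-type origin and also contains an f1 phage origin. Selection relies on a dual-purpose NeoR/KanR cassette: the Tn5 aminoglycoside phosphotransferase is preceded by a bacterial (bla) promoter and the SV40 enhancer/early promoter and followed by the HSV TK polyadenylation signal. It therefore confers kanamycin resistance in bacteria and could support G418 selection in mammalian cells. Short annotated fragments of ble, a bGH poly(A) signal and SV40 large T antigen appear to be backbone remnants rather than functional units.

The payload is driven by the human CMV immediate-early enhancer and promoter and terminated by an SV40 poly(A) signal. The annotated reading frame begins with a fragment of human SQSTM1 (p62), which corresponds to the PB1 domain named in the insert, a module known for self-oligomerisation. An unannotated stretch of roughly 380 bp follows, and the record does not explain it. Next comes AzamiGreen, a constitutively fluorescent green protein from the coral Galaxea fascicularis. The C-terminal element is an FRB domain, which the annotation tool matches to the T2098L variant that binds rapamycin analogues; the catalogue entry itself does not mention this mutation. According to the associated publication title, the construct belongs to a system of synthetic protein condensates that inducibly recruit and release protein activity in living cells. In that setting, the PB1–AzamiGreen portion would plausibly form fluorescent assemblies, and FRB would provide a handle for chemically induced dimerisation with FKBP-tagged partners.
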