Addgene plasmid #178862: pCMV-PB1-AG-FRB
Purpose: Mammalian expression of PB1-AzamiGreen-FRB
Depositing lab: Shinya Tsukiji. Depositing organization: Nagoya Institute of Technology. Publication: Synthetic Protein Condensates That Inducibly Recruit and Release Protein Activity in Living Cells. Yoshikawa M, Yoshii T, Ikuta M, Tsukiji S. J Am Chem Soc. 2021 May 5;143(17):6434-6446. doi: 10.1021/jacs.0c12375. Epub 2021 Apr 23. PubMed 33890764.
Backbone
  Vector backbone: pAsh-MCL
  Backbone manufacturer: MBL International
  Backbone size w/o insert (bp): 4244
  Vector type: Mammalian Expression
Growth in bacteria
  Bacterial resistance: Kanamycin, 50 μg/mL
  Growth temperature: 37°C
  Growth strain: DH5alpha
  Copy number: High Copy
Gene/Insert
  Gene/Insert name: PB1-AzamiGreen-FRB
  Species: Synthetic
  Insert size (bp): 1396
  Promoter: CMV
  Cloning method: Restriction Enzyme; 5′ cloning site AgeI (not destroyed); 3′ cloning site NotI (not destroyed)
Terms and licenses: Academic/Nonprofit Terms; Industry Terms: Not Available to Industry
How to cite: pCMV-PB1-AG-FRB was a gift from Shinya Tsukiji (Addgene plasmid # 178862 ; http://n2t.net/addgene:178862 ; RRID:Addgene_178862)
